>Addgene plasmid #70003 | pRR-S7 | addgene full sequence | sequence record 126663 | Addgene assembled full plasmid sequence
GACGGATCGGGAGATCTCCCGATCCCCTATGGTCGACTCTCAGTACAATCTGCTCTGATGCCGCATAGTT
AAGCCAGTATCTGCTCCCTGCTTGTGTGTTGGAGGTCGCTGAGTAGTGCGCGAGCAAAATTTAAGCTACA
ACAAGGCAAGGCTTGACCGACAATTGCATGAAGAATCTGCTTAGGGTTAGGCGTTTTGCGCTGCTTCGCG
ATGTACGGGCCAGATATACGCGTTGACATTGATTATTGACTAGTTATTAATAGTAATCAATTACGGGGTC
ATTAGTTCATAGCCCATATATGGAGTTCCGCGTTACATAACTTACGGTAAATGGCCCGCCTGGCTGACCG
CCCAACGACCCCCGCCCATTGACGTCAATAATGACGTATGTTCCCATAGTAACGCCAATAGGGACTTTCC
ATTGACGTCAATGGGTGGACTATTTACGGTAAACTGCCCACTTGGCAGTACATCAAGTGTATCATATGCC
AAGTACGCCCCCTATTGACGTCAATGACGGTAAATGGCCCGCCTGGCATTATGCCCAGTACATGACCTTA
TGGGACTTTCCTACTTGGCAGTACATCTACGTATTAGTCATCGCTATTACCATGGTGATGCGGTTTTGGC
AGTACATCAATGGGCGTGGATAGCGGTTTGACTCACGGGGATTTCCAAGTCTCCACCCCATTGACGTCAA
TGGGAGTTTGTTTTGGCACCAAAATCAACGGGACTTTCCAAAATGTCGTAACAACTCCGCCCCATTGACG
CAAATGGGCGGTAGGCGTGTACGGTGGGAGGTCTATATAAGCAGAGCTCTCTGGCTAACTAGAGAACCCA
CTGCTTACTGGCTTATCGAAATTAATACGACTCACTATAGGGAGACCCAAGCTTGGTACCGAGCTCGGAT
CCATGGAACTCAGCGTCCTCCTCTTCCTTGCACTCCTCACAGGACTCTTGCTACTCCTGGTTCAGCGCCA
CCCTAACACCCATGACCGCCTCCCACCAGGGCCCCGCCCTCTGCCCCTTTTGGGAAACCTTCTGCAGATG
GATAGAAGAGGCCTACTCAAATCCTTTCTGAGGTTCCGAGAGAAATATGGGGACGTCTTCACGGTACACC
TGGGACCGAGGCCCGTGGTCATGCTGTGTGGAGTAGAGGCCATACGGGAGGCCCTTGTGGACAAGGCTGA
GGCCTTCTCTGGCCGGGGAAAAATCGCCATGGTCGACCCATTCTTCCGGGGATATGGTGTGATCTTTGCC
AATGGAAACCGCTGGAAGGTGCTTCGGCGATTCTCTGTGACCACTATGAGGGACTTCGGGATGGGAAAGC
GGAGTGTGGAGGAGCGGATTCAGGAGGAGGCTCAGTGTCTGATAGAGGAGCTTCGGAAATCCAAGGGGGC
CCTCATGGACCCCACCTTCCTCTTCCAGTCCATTACCGCCAACATCATCTGCTCCATCGTCTTTGGAAAA
CGATTCCACTACCAAGATCAAGAGTTCCTGAAGATGCTGAACTTGTTCTACCAGACTTTTTCACTCATCA
GCTCTGTATTCGGCCAGCTGTTTGAGCTCTTCTCTGGCTTCTTGAAATACTTTCCTGGGGCACACAGGCA
AGTTTACAAAAACCTGCAGGAAATCAATGCTTACATTGGCCACAGTGTGGAGAAGCACCATGAAACCCTG
GACCCCAGCGCCCCCAAGGACCTCATCGACACCTACCTGCTCCACATGGAAAAAGAGAAATCCAACGCAC
ACAGTGAATTCAGCCACCAGAACCTCAACCTCAACACGCTCTCGCTCTTCTTTGCTGGCACTGAGACCAC
CAGCACCACTCTCCGCTACGGCTTCCTGCTCATGCTCAAATACCCTCATGTTGCAGAGAGAGTCTACAGG
GAGATTGAACAGGTGATTGGCCCACATCGCCCTCCAGAGCTTCATGACCGAGCCAAAATGCCATACACAG
AGGCAGTCATCTATGAGATTCAGAGATTTTCCGACCTTCTCCCCATGGGTGTGCCCCACATTGTCACCCA
ACACACCAGCTTCCGAGGGTACATCATCCCCAAGGACACAGAAGTATTTCTCATCCTGAGCACTGCTCTC
CATGACCCACACTACTTTGAAAAACCAGACGCCTTCAATCCTGACCACTTTCTGGATGCCAATGGGGCAC
TGAAAAAGACTGAAGCTTTTATCCCCTTCTCCTTAGGGAAGCGGATTTGTCTTGGTGAAGGCATCGCCCG
TGCGGAATTGTTCCTCTTCTTCACCACCATCCTCCAGAACTTCTCCATGGCCAGCCCCGTGGCCCCAGAA
GACATCGATCTGACACCCCAGGAGTGTGGTGTGGGCAAAATACCCCCAACATACCAGATCCGCTTCCTGC
CCCGCTGAGTCTAGAGGGCCCTATTCTATAGTGTCACCTAAATGCTAGAGCTCGCTGATCAGCCTCGACT
GTGCCTTCTAGTTGCCAGCCATCTGTTGTTTGCCCCTCCCCCGTGCCTTCCTTGACCCTGGAAGGTGCCA
CTCCCACTGTCCTTTCCTAATAAAATGAGGAAATTGCATCGCATTGTCTGAGTAGGTGTCATTCTATTCT
GGGGGGTGGGGTGGGGCAGGACAGCAAGGGGGAGGATTGGGAAGACAATAGCAGGCATGCTGGGGATGCG
GTGGGCTCTATGGCTTCTGAGGCGGAAAGAACCAGCTGGGGCTCTAGGGGGTATCCCC
[124 nt withheld, positions 2719-2842]
C
[32 nt withheld, positions 2844-2875]
CA
[57 nt withheld, positions 2878-2934]
A
[49 nt withheld, positions 2936-2984]
CCTTTGACGTTGGAGTCCACGTTCTTT
[37 nt withheld, positions 3012-3048]
ACCCTATCTCGGTCTATTCTTTTGATTTATAAGGGATTTTGGGGATTTCGGCCTATTGGTTAAAAAATGA
GCTGATTTAACAAAAATTTAACGCGAATTAATTCTGTGGAATGTGTGTCAGTTAGGGTGTGGAAAGTCCC
CAGGCTCCCCAGGCAGGCAGAAGTATGCAAAGCATGCATCTCAATTAGTCAGCAACCAGGTGTGGAAAGT
CCCCAGGCTCCCCAGCAGGCAGAAGTATGCAAAGCATGCATCTCAATTAGTCAGCAACCATAGTCCCGCC
CCTAACTCCGCCCATCCCGCCCCTAACTCCGCCCAGTTCCGCCCATTCTCCGCCCCATGGCTGACTAATT
TTTTTTATTTATGCAGAGGCCGAGGCCGCCTCTGCCTCTGAGCTATTCCAGAAGTAGTGAGGAGGCTTTT
TTGGAGGCCTAGGCTTTTGCAAAAAGCTCCCGGGAGCTTGTATATCCATTTTCGGATCTGATCAAGAGAC
AGGATGAGGATCGTTTCGCATGATTGAACAAGATGGATTGCACGCAGGTTCTCCGGCCGCTTGGGTGGAG
AGGCTATTCGGCTATGACTGGGCACAACAGACAATCGGCTGCTCTGATGCCGCCGTGTTCCGGCTGTCAG
CGCAGGGGCGCCCGGTTCTTTTTGTCAAGACCGACCTGTCCGGTGCCCTGAATGAACTGCAGGACGAGGC
AGCGCGGCTATCGTGGCTGGCCACGACGGGCGTTCCTTGCGCAGCTGTGCTCGACGTTGTCACTGAAGCG
GGAAGGGACTGGCTGCTATTGGGCGAAGTGCCGGGGCAGGATCTCCTGTCATCTCACCTTGCTCCTGCCG
AGAAAGTATCCATCATGGCTGATGCAATGCGGCGGCTGCATACGCTTGATCCGGCTACCTGCCCATTCGA
CCACCAAGCGAAACATCGCATCGAGCGAGCACGTACTCGGATGGAAGCCGGTCTTGTCGATCAGGATGAT
CTGGACGAAGAGCATCAGGGGCTCGCGCCAGCCGAACTGTTCGCCAGGCTCAAGGCGCGCATGCCCGACG
GCGAGGATCTCGTCGTGACCCATGGCGATGCCTGCTTGCCGAATATCATGGTGGAAAATGGCCGCTTTTC
TGGATTCATCGACTGTGGCCGGCTGGGTGTGGCGGACCGCTATCAGGACATAGCGTTGGCTACCCGTGAT
ATTGCTGAAGAGCTTGGCGGCGAATGGGCTGACCGCTTCCTCGTGCTTTACGGTATCGCCGCTCCCGATT
CGCAGCGCATCGCCTTCTATCGCCTTCTTGACGAGTTCTTCTGAGCGGGACTCTGGGGTTCGAAATGACC
GACCAAGCGACGCCCAACCTGCCATCACGAGATTTCGATTCCACCGCCGCCTTCTATGAAAGGTTGGGCT
TCGGAATCGTTTTCCGGGACGCCGGCTGGATGATCCTCCAGCGCGGGGATCTCATGCTGGAGTTCTTCGC
CCACCCCAACTTGTTTATTGCAGCTTATAATGGTTACAAATAAAGCAATAGCATCACAAATTTCACAAAT
AAAGCATTTTTTTCACTGCATTCTAGTTGTGGTTTGTCCAAACTCATCAATGTATCTTATCATGTCTGTA
TACCGTCGACCTCTAGCTAGAGCTTGGCGTAATCATGGTCATAGCTGTTTCCTGTGTGAAATTGTTATCC
GCTCACAATTCCACACAACATACGAGCCGGAAGCATAAAGTGTAAAGCCTGGGGTGCCTAATGAGTGAGC
TAACTCACATTAATTGCGTTGCGCTCACTGCCCGCTTTCCAGTCGGGAAACCTGTCGTGCCAGCTGCATT
AATGAATCGGCCAACGCGCGGGGAGAGGCGGTTTGCGTATTGGGCGCTCTTCCGCTTCCTCGCTCACTGA
CTCGCTGCGCTCGGTCGTTCGGCTGCGGCGAGCGGTATCAGCTCACTCAAAGGCGGTAATACGGTTATCC
ACAGAATCAGGGGATAACGCAGGAAAGAACATGTGAGCAAAAGGCCAGCAAAAGGCCAGGAACCGTAAAA
AGGCCGCGTTGCTGGCGTTTTTCCATAGGCTCCGCCCCCCTGACGAGCATCACAAAAATCGACGCTCAAG
TCAGAGGTGGCGAAACCCGACAGGACTATAAAGATACCAGGCGTTTCCCCCTGGAAGCTCCCTCGTGCGC
TCTCCTGTTCCGACCCTGCCGCTTACCGGATACCTGTCCGCCTTTCTCCCTTCGGGAAGCGTGGCGCTTT
CTCAATGCTCACGCTGTAGGTATCTCAGTTCGGTGTAGGTCGTTCGCTCCAAGCTGGGCTGTGTGCACGA
ACCCCCCGTTCAGCCCGACCGCTGCGCCTTATCCGGTAACTATCGTCTTGAGTCCAACCCGGTAAGACAC
GACTTATCGCCACTGGCAGCAGCCACTGGTAACAGGATTAGCAGAGCGAGGTATGTAGGCGGTGCTACAG
AGTTCTTGAAGTGGTGGCCTAACTACGGCTACACTAGAAGGACAGTATTTGGTATCTGCGCTCTGCTGAA
GCCAGTTACCTTCGGAAAAAGAGTTGGTAGCTCTTGATCCGGCAAACAAACCACCGCTGGTAGCGGTGGT
TTTTTTGTTTGCAAGCAGCAGATTACGCGCAGAAAAAAAGGATCTCAAGAAGATCCTTTGATCTTTTCTA
CGGGGTCTGACGCTCAGTGGAACGAAAACTCACGTTAAGGGATTTTGGTCATGAGATTATCAAAAAGGAT
CTTCACCTAGATCCTTTTAAATTAAAAATGAAGTTTTAAATCAATCTAAAGTATATATGAGTAAACTTGG
TCTGACAGTTACCAATGCTTAATCAGTGAGGCACCTATCTCAGCGATCTGTCTATTTCGTTCATCCATAG
TTGCCTGACTCCCCGTCGTGTAGATAACTACGATACGGGAGGGCTTACCATCTGGCCCCAGTGCTGCAAT
GATACCGCGAGACCCACGCTCACCGGCTCCAGATTTATCAGCAATAAACCAGCCAGCCGGAAGGGCCGAG
CGCAGAAGTGGTCCTGCAACTTTATCCGCCTCCATCCAGTCTATTAATTGTTGCCGGGAAGCTAGAGTAA
GTAGTTCGCCAGTTAATAGTTTGCGCAACGTTGTTGCCATTGCTACAGGCATCGTGGTGTCACGCTCGTC
GTTTGGTATGGCTTCATTCAGCTCCGGTTCCCAACGATCAAGGCGAGTTACATGATCCCCCATGTTGTGC
AAAAAAGCGGTTAGCTCCTTCGGTCCTCCGATCGTTGTCAGAAGTAAGTTGGCCGCAGTGTTATCACTCA
TGGTTATGGCAGCACTGCATAATTCTCTTACTGTCATGCCATCCGTAAGATGCTTTTCTGTGACTGGTGA
GTACTCAACCAAGTCATTCTGAGAATAGTGTATGCGGCGACCGAGTTGCTCTTGCCCGGCGTCAATACGG
GATAATACCGCGCCACATAGCAGAACTTTAAAAGTGCTCATCATTGGAAAACGTTCTTCGGGGCGAAAAC
TCTCAAGGATCTTACCGCTGTTGAGATCCAGTTCGATGTAACCCACTCGTGCACCCAACTGATCTTCAGC
ATCTTTTACTTTCACCAGCGTTTCTGGGTGAGCAAAAACAGGAAGGCAAAATGCCGCAAAAAAGGGAATA
AGGGCGACACGGAAATGTTGAATACTCATACTCTTCCTTTTTCAATATTATTGAAGCATTTATCAGGGTT
ATTGTCTCATGAGCGGATACATATTTGAATGTATTTAGAAAAATAAACAAATAGGGGTTCCGCGCACATT
TCCCCGAAAAGTGCCACCTGACGTC
Features (pLannotate 1.2.2; 21 found; start..end, strand, type, name):
     36..80      -  misc_feature   bom (fragment): basis of mobility region from pBR322
    235..614     +  enhancer       CMV enhancer: human cytomegalovirus immediate early enhancer
    615..818     +  promoter       CMV promoter: human cytomegalovirus (CMV) immediate early promoter
    814..847     +  LTR            5' LTR (truncated) (fragment): truncated 5' long terminal repeat (LTR) from HIV-1
    863..881     +  promoter       T7 promoter: promoter for bacteriophage T7 RNA polymerase
    913..2385    +  CDS            CYP2B6: CP2B6_HUMAN - Experimental evidence at protein level: Swiss-Prot protein existence level 1. Allele 2B6*9: Has low affinity for anandamide and can only produce 11,12 EpETrE-EAs. From Homo sapiens (Human).
   2405..2423    -  promoter       SP6 promoter: promoter for bacteriophage SP6 RNA polymerase
   2449..2673    +  polyA_signal   bGH poly(A) signal: bovine growth hormone polyadenylation signal
   2677..2698    +  promoter       SV40 promoter (fragment): SV40 enhancer and early promoter
   2719..3147    +  rep_origin     f1 ori (sequence partly withheld): f1 bacteriophage origin of replication; arrow indicates direction of (+) strand synthesis
   3161..3491    +  promoter       SV40 promoter: SV40 enhancer and early promoter
   3558..4349    +  CDS            neo: KKA2_KLEPN - Also known as kan, nptII. Experimental evidence at protein level: Swiss-Prot protein existence level 1. Resistance to kanamycin, neomycin, paromomycin, ribostamycin, butirosin and gentamicin B. From Klebsiella pneumoniae.
   4373..4531    +  CDS            ble (fragment): BLE_KLEPN - Experimental evidence at protein level: Swiss-Prot protein existence level 1. Binding protein with a strong affinity to the bleomycin family of antibiotics. Binds to CL990; an antimitotic-antibiotic compound. From Klebsiella pneumoniae.
   4526..4647    +  polyA_signal   SV40 poly(A) signal: SV40 polyadenylation signal
   4720..4736    -  protein_bind   lac operator: The lac repressor binds to the lac operator to inhibit transcription in E. coli. This inhibition can be relieved by adding lactose or isopropyl-β-D-thiogalactopyranoside (IPTG). lac repressor encoded by lacI
   4744..4774    -  promoter       lac promoter: promoter for the E. coli lac operon
   4789..4810    -  protein_bind   CAP binding site: CAP binding activates transcription in the presence of cAMP. E. coli catabolite activator protein
   4823..4915    -  CDS            lacI (fragment): lac repressor; lacI; The lac repressor binds to the lac operator to inhibit transcription in E. coli. This inhibition can be relieved by adding lactose or isopropyl-β-D-thiogalactopyranoside (IPTG).
   5098..5686    -  rep_origin     ori: high-copy-number ColE1/pMB1/pBR322/pUC origin of replication
   5857..6717    -  CDS            AmpR: β-lactamase; bla; confers resistance to ampicillin, carbenicillin, and related antibiotics
   6718..6822    -  promoter       AmpR promoter: bla
