[The description below was written by a language model from this plasmid's Addgene catalogue record and pLannotate feature annotations shown in this document.]
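Description:
pRR-S7 is a mammalian expression plasmid built on the pcDNA3 backbone that carries a human cytochrome P450 CYP2B6 cDNA bearing the point mutation G758A, which produces the amino acid substitution R253H. The roughly 1.5 kb insert was placed between the BamHI and XbaI sites of the polylinker, both of which remain intact. The assembled sequence is about 6.9 kb, consistent with the stated backbone and insert sizes. In bacteria the plasmid replicates at high copy number from a ColE1/pUC-type origin and is selected through the β-lactamase (AmpR) gene driven by its own promoter. An f1 origin is also present, which allows production of single-stranded DNA.

The CYP2B6 coding sequence is transcribed from the human cytomegalovirus immediate early enhancer and promoter and terminated by the bovine growth hormone polyadenylation signal. No epitope tags or reporters are annotated, so the enzyme appears to be expressed in untagged form. T7 and SP6 phage promoters flank the insert in opposing orientations, a standard pcDNA3 arrangement usable for in vitro transcription. A separate cassette with the SV40 early promoter, the neomycin phosphotransferase gene and the SV40 poly(A) signal permits G418 selection of stably transfected mammalian cells. The short annotated fragments (an HIV-1 LTR match, ble, lacI, a lac promoter region and bom) are most likely backbone remnants or annotation artefacts rather than functional elements. According to the record, the construct is intended for expressing this CYP2B6 variant in mammalian cells, and the associated publication concerns functional characterization of novel CYP2B6 enzyme variants identified in a Rwandese population.
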