Addgene plasmid #70003: pRR-S7
Purpose: Mammalian expression of cytochrome p450 CYP2B6 variant
Depositing lab: Kathrin Klein. Depositing organization: Robert Bosch Gesellschaft für Medizinische Forschung mbH - Dr. Margarete Fischer-Bosch Institut für Klinische Pharmakologie. Publication: Novel CYP2B6 enzyme variants in a Rwandese population: functional characterization and assessment of in silico prediction tools. Radloff R, Gras A, Zanger UM, Masquelier C, Arumugam K, Karasi JC, Arendt V, Seguin-Devaux C, Klein K. Hum Mutat. 2013 May;34(5):725-34. doi: 10.1002/humu.22295. Epub 2013 Mar 11. PubMed 23418033.
Backbone
  Vector backbone: pcDNA3
  Backbone manufacturer: Invitrogen
  Backbone size w/o insert (bp): 5400
  Vector type: Mammalian Expression
  Selectable markers: Neomycin (select with G418)
Growth in bacteria
  Bacterial resistance: Ampicillin, 100 μg/mL
  Growth temperature: 37°C
  Growth strain: DH5alpha
  Copy number: High Copy
Gene/Insert
  Gene/Insert name: CYP2B6 (alt names: 2B6.253H; cytochrome P450, family 2, subfamily B, polypeptide 6)
  Species: H. sapiens (human)
  Insert size (bp): 1500
  Mutation: G758A (R253H)
  Entrez Gene: CYP2B6 (a.k.a. CPB6, CYP2B, CYP2B7, CYP2B7P, CYPIIB6, EFVM, IIB1, P450)
  Promoter: CMV
  Cloning method: Restriction Enzyme; 5′ cloning site BamHI (not destroyed); 3′ cloning site XbaI (not destroyed)
  Sequencing primers: 5′ CMV-F; 3′ BGH-rev
Terms and licenses: Academic/Nonprofit Terms; Industry Terms: Not Available to Industry
How to cite: pRR-S7 was a gift from Kathrin Klein (Addgene plasmid # 70003 ; http://n2t.net/addgene:70003 ; RRID:Addgene_70003)
