>Addgene plasmid #70003 | pRR-S7 | addgene partial sequence | sequence record 126661 | CMV-F 5'-CGCAAATGGGCGGTAGGCGTG-3'
CTATATAAGCAGAGCTCTCTGGCTAACTAGAGAACCCACTGCTTACTGGCTTATCGAAATTAATACGACT
CACTATAGGGAGACCCAAGCTTGGTACCGAGCTCGGATCCATGGAACTCAGCGTCCTCCTCTTCCTTGCA
CTCCTCACAGGACTCTTGCTACTCCTGGTTCAGCGCCACCCTAACACCCATGACCGCCTCCCACCAGGGC
CCCGCCCTCTGCCCCTTTTGGGAAACCTTCTGCAGATGGATAGAAGAGGCCTACTCAAATCCTTTCTGAG
GTTCCGAGAGAAATATGGGGACGTCTTCACGGTACACCTGGGACCGAGGCCCGTGGTCATGCTGTGTGGA
GTAGAGGCCATACGGGAGGCCCTTGTGGACAAGGCTGAGGCCTTCTCTGGCCGGGGAAAAATCGCCATGG
TCGACCCATTCTTCCGGGGATATGGTGTGATCTTTGCCAATGGAAACCGCTGGAAGGTGCTTCGGCGATT
CTCTGTGACCACTATGAGGGACTTCGGGATGGGAAAGCGGAGTGTGGAGGAGCGGATTCAGGAGGAGGCT
CAGTGTCTGATAGAGGAGCTTCGGAAATCCAAGGGGGCCCTCATGGACCCCACCTTCCTCTTCCAGTCCA
TTACCGCCAACATCATCTGCTCCATCGTCTTTGGAAAACGATTCCACTACCAAGATCAAGAGTTCCTGAA
GATGCTGAACTTGTTCTACCAGACTTTTTCACTCATCAGCTCTGTATTCGGCCAGCTGTTTGAGCTCTTC
TCTGGCTTCTTGAAATACTTTCCTGGGGCACACAGGCAAGTTTACAAAAACCTGCAGGAAATCAATGCTT
ACATTGGCCACAGTGTGGAGAAGCACCATGAAACCCTGGACCCCAGCGCCCCCAAGGACCTCATCGACAC
CTACCTGCTCCACATGGAAAAAGAGAAATCCAACGCACACAGTGAATTCAGCCACCAGAACCTCAACCTC
AACACGCTCTCGCTCTTCTTTGCTGGCACTGAGACCACCAGCACCACTCTCCGCTACGGCTTCCTGCTCA
TGCTCAAATACCCTCATGTTGCA
