>Addgene plasmid #70003 | pRR-S7 | addgene partial sequence | sequence record 126662 | BGH-rev 5'-TAGAAGGCACAGTCGAGG-3'
CATTTAGGTGACACTATAGAATAGGGCCCTCTAGACTCAGCGGGGCAGGAAGCGGATCTGGTATGTTGGG
GGTATTTTGCCCACACCACACTCCTGGGGTGTCAGATCGATGTCTTCTGGGGCCACGGGGCTGGCCATGG
AGAAGTTCTGGAGGATGGTGGTGAAGAAGAGGAACAATTCCGCACGGGCGATGCCTTCACCAAGACAAAT
CCGCTTCCCTAAGGAGAAGGGGATAAAAGCTTCAGTCTTTTTCAGTGCCCCATTGGCATCCAGAAAGTGG
TCAGGATTGAAGGCGTCTGGTTTTTCAAAGTAGTGTGGGTCATGGAGAGCAGTGCTCAGGATGAGAAATA
CTTCTGTGTCCTTGGGGATGATGTACCCTCGGAAGCTGGTGTGTTGGGTGACAATGTGGGGCACACCCAT
GGGGAGAAGGTCGGAAAATCTCTGAATCTCATAGATGACTGCCTCTGTGTATGGCATTTTGGCTCGGTCA
TGAAGCTCTGGAGGGCGATGTGGGCCAATCACCTGTTCAATCTCCCTGTAGACTCTCTCTGCAACATGAG
GGTATTTGAGCATGAGCAGGAAGCCGTAGCGGAGAGTGGTGCTGGTGGTCTCAGTGCCAGCAAAGAAGAG
CGAGAGCGTGTTGAGGTTGAGGTTCTGGTGGCTGAATTCACTGTGTGCGTTGGATTTCTCTTTTTCCATG
TGGAGCAGGTAGGTGTCGATGAGGTCCTTGGGGGCGCTGGGGTCCAGGGTTTCATGGTGCTTCTCCACAC
TGTGGCCAATGTAAGCATTGATTTCCTGCAGGTTTTTGTAAACTTGCCTGTGTGCCCCAGGAAAGTATTT
CAAGAAGCCAGAGAAGAGCTCAAACAGCTGGCCGAATACAGAGCTGATGAGTGAAAA
